Addgene plasmid #213549: pLv-CMV(trunc)-Parkin-A92mKO2
Purpose: Lentiviral vector for stable low expression of Parkin, internally tagged with mKO2
Depositing lab: Steven Altschuler & Lani Wu. Depositing organization: University of California, San Francisco (UCSF). Publication: A PINK1 input threshold arises from positive feedback in the PINK1/Parkin mitophagy decision circuit. Waters CS, Angenent SB, Altschuler SJ, Wu LF. Cell Rep. 2023 Oct 31;42(10):113260. doi: 10.1016/j.celrep.2023.113260. Epub 2023 Oct 17. PubMed 37851575.
Backbone
  Vector backbone: Addgene #23956
  Backbone size w/o insert (bp): 6234
  Vector type: Mammalian Expression, Lentiviral
Growth in bacteria
  Bacterial resistance: Ampicillin, 100 μg/mL
  Growth temperature: 30°C
  Growth strain: NEB Stable
  Copy number: High Copy
Gene/Insert
  Gene/Insert name: Parkin (alt name: PARK2)
  Species: H. sapiens (human)
  Insert size (bp): 2233
  Entrez Gene: PRKN (a.k.a. AR-JP, LPRS2, PARK2, PDJ)
  Promoter: Truncated CMV
  Cloning method: Restriction Enzyme; 5′ cloning site ClaI (not destroyed); 3′ cloning site Nsi1 (not destroyed)
  Sequencing primers: 5′ CMV Forward; 3′ WPRE-R
Resource information
  A portion of this plasmid was derived from a plasmid made by: mKO2 from Addgene #83841. Parkin from Addgene #23956.
Terms and licenses: Academic/Nonprofit Terms; Industry Terms: Not Available to Industry
Depositor comments: Parkin Internally tagged with mKO2 following Alanine 92.
How to cite: pLv-CMV(trunc)-Parkin-A92mKO2 was a gift from Steven Altschuler & Lani Wu (Addgene plasmid # 213549 ; http://n2t.net/addgene:213549 ; RRID:Addgene_213549)
