[The description below was written by a language model from this plasmid's Addgene catalogue record and pLannotate feature annotations shown in this document.]
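Description:
pLv-CMV(trunc)-Parkin-A92mKO2 is an HIV-1-based lentiviral transfer plasmid for stable, low-level expression of human Parkin (PRKN/PARK2) in mammalian cells. It is propagated in E. coli using a high-copy ColE1/pUC-type origin and the ampicillin-resistance gene (β-lactamase) with its own promoter. No mammalian selection marker appears in the feature table. The backbone and the Parkin coding sequence derive from an earlier Parkin lentiviral plasmid, and the mKO2 sequence comes from a separate source plasmid.

The viral portion contains two LTR elements (both auto-labelled as truncated 5′ LTRs, each preceded by nef-derived sequence), the Ψ packaging signal with a gag fragment, the Rev response element for Rev-dependent nuclear export of the genomic RNA, and the cPPT/CTS. These elements allow the RNA between the LTRs to be packaged and integrated when helper functions are supplied in trans. The expression cassette is driven by a truncated CMV immediate-early promoter, which gives weaker expression than the full-length promoter. It encodes Parkin with the orange fluorescent protein mKO2 inserted internally after alanine 92 rather than fused at either terminus. The annotation shows this as two Parkin fragments flanking mKO2. The software labelled these fragments as the Drosophila homologue, most likely through a homology match, because the catalogue record gives the insert as human. A WPRE downstream of the fusion enhances transcript stability and expression.

The construct is intended for making cell lines with modest levels of fluorescent Parkin. The associated work used it to study the PINK1/Parkin mitophagy decision circuit.
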