Features (pLannotate 1.2.2; 22 found; start..end, strand, type, name):
     71..122     +  promoter       CMVd2 promoter: truncated human cytomegalovirus (CMV) immediate early promoter that yields moderately reduced expression relative to the full-length promoter
    164..385     +  CDS            park (fragment): PRKN_DROME - Also known as parkin From Drosophila melanogaster (Fruit fly).
    458..1108    +  CDS            mKO2: mKO2 is a basic (constitutively fluorescent) orange fluorescent protein published in 2008, derived from Verrillofungia concinna. It has moderate acid sensitivity.
   1283..2236    +  CDS            park (fragment): PRKN_DROME - Also known as parkin From Drosophila melanogaster (Fruit fly).
   2274..2862    +  misc_feature   WPRE: woodchuck hepatitis virus posttranscriptional regulatory element
   2879..3397    +  CDS            nef (fragment): NEF_HV1BR - Experimental evidence at protein level: Swiss-Prot protein existence level 1. Extracellular Nef protein targets CD4(+) T-lymphocytes for apoptosis by interacting with CXCR4 surface receptors (PubMed:14990729). From Human immunodeficiency virus type 1 group M subtype B (isolate BRU/LAI) (HIV-1).
   3445..3702    +  LTR            5' LTR (truncated): truncated 5' long terminal repeat (LTR) from HIV-1
   3854..3870    -  protein_bind   lac operator: The lac repressor binds to the lac operator to inhibit transcription in E. coli. This inhibition can be relieved by adding lactose or isopropyl-β-D-thiogalactopyranoside (IPTG). lac repressor encoded by lacI
   3878..3908    -  promoter       lac promoter: promoter for the E. coli lac operon
   3923..3944    -  protein_bind   CAP binding site: CAP binding activates transcription in the presence of cAMP. E. coli catabolite activator protein
   3957..4049    -  CDS            lacI (fragment): lac repressor; lacI; The lac repressor binds to the lac operator to inhibit transcription in E. coli. This inhibition can be relieved by adding lactose or isopropyl-β-D-thiogalactopyranoside (IPTG).
   4232..4820    -  rep_origin     ori: high-copy-number ColE1/pMB1/pBR322/pUC origin of replication
   4991..5851    -  CDS            AmpR: β-lactamase; bla; confers resistance to ampicillin, carbenicillin, and related antibiotics
   5852..5956    -  promoter       AmpR promoter: bla
   6004..6138    +  polyA_signal   SV40 poly(A) signal: SV40 polyadenylation signal
   6305..6634    +  CDS            nef (fragment): NEF_HV1BR - Experimental evidence at protein level: Swiss-Prot protein existence level 1. Extracellular Nef protein targets CD4(+) T-lymphocytes for apoptosis by interacting with CXCR4 surface receptors (PubMed:14990729). From Human immunodeficiency virus type 1 group M subtype B (isolate BRU/LAI) (HIV-1).
   6682..6939    +  LTR            5' LTR (truncated): truncated 5' long terminal repeat (LTR) from HIV-1
   6986..7111    +  misc_feature   HIV-1 Ψ: packaging signal of human immunodeficiency virus type 1
   7095..7433    +  CDS            HIV-1 gag (fragment): gag protein from human immunodeficiency virus 1; gag
   7608..7841    +  misc_feature   RRE: The Rev response element (RRE) of HIV-1 allows for Rev-dependent mRNA export from the nucleus to the cytoplasm.
   8218..8318    +  CDS            Rev (fragment): human immunodeficiency virus 1 (HIV-1) Rev protein; rev; enhances nuclear export of unspliced and incompletely spliced viral mRNAs
   8333..8448    +  misc_feature   cPPT/CTS: central polypurine tract and central termination sequence of HIV-1 (lacking the first T)
>Addgene plasmid #213549 | pLv-CMV(trunc)-Parkin-A92mKO2 | addgene full sequence | sequence record 420145 | Addgene NGS Result
AGCAGAGATCCAGTTTATCGATCCAAAATCAACGGGACTTTCCAAAATGTCGTAACAACTCCGCCCCATT
GACGCAAATGGGCGGTAGGCGTGTACGGTGGGAGGTCTATATAAGCAGAGCTGGTTTAGTGAACCGTCAG
ATCCGCTAGCGCTACCGGTCGCCACCATGATAGTGTTTGTCAGGTTCAACTCCAGCCATGGTTTCCCAGT
GGAGGTCGATTCTGACACCAGCATCTTCCAGCTCAAGGAGGTGGTTGCTAAGCGACAGGGGGTTCCGGCT
GACCAGTTGCGTGTGATTTTCGCAGGGAAGGAGCTGAGGAATGACTGGACTGTGCAGAATTGTGACCTGG
ATCAGCAGAGCATTGTTCACATTGTGCAGAGACCGTGGAGAAAAGGTCAAGAAATGAATGCAACTGGAGG
CGACGACCCCAGAAACGCGGCGGGTGCTGGTTCTGGCGTGAGCGTGATCAAGCCCGAGATGAAGATGAGG
TACTACATGGACGGCTCCGTCAATGGGCATGAGTTCACAATCGAGGGTGAGGGCACAGGCAGACCTTACG
AGGGACATCAGGAGATGACACTGCGCGTCACAATGGCCGAGGGCGGGCCAATGCCTTTCGCCTTCGACCT
GGTGTCCCACGTGTTCTGTTACGGCCACAGAGTTTTTACCAAGTACCCAGAAGAGATCCCAGACTATTTC
AAGCAGGCCTTTCCTGAGGGCCTGTCCTGGGAGAGGTCCCTGGAGTTCGAGGACGGCGGCTCCGCCTCCG
TGAGCGCCCACATCAGCCTGAGGGGCAACACCTTCTACCACAAGTCCAAGTTCACCGGCGTGAACTTCCC
CGCCGACGGCCCCATCATGCAGAACCAGAGCGTGGACTGGGAGCCCTCCACCGAGAAGATCACCGCCAGC
GACGGCGTGCTGAAGGGCGACGTGACCATGTACCTGAAGCTGGAGGGCGGCGGCAACCACAAGTGCCAGA
TGAAGACCACCTACAAGGCCGCCAAGGAGATCCTGGAGATGCCCGGCGACCACTACATCGGCCACAGGCT
GGTGAGGAAGACCGAGGGCAACATCACCGAGCAGGTGGAGGACGCCGTGGCCCACTCAGCAGGATCAGGA
GGTGGAGGCTGTGAGCGGGAGCCCCAGAGCTTGACTCGGGTGGACCTCAGCAGCTCAGTCCTCCCAGGAG
ACTCTGTGGGGCTGGCTGTCATTCTGCACACTGACAGCAGGAAGGACTCACCACCAGCTGGAAGTCCAGC
AGGTAGATCAATCTACAACAGCTTTTATGTGTATTGCAAAGGCCCCTGTCAAAGAGTGCAGCCGGGAAAA
CTCAGGGTACAGTGCAGCACCTGCAGGCAGGCAACGCTCACCTTGACCCAGGGTCCATCTTGCTGGGATG
ATGTTTTAATTCCAAACCGGATGAGTGGTGAATGCCAATCCCCACACTGCCCTGGGACTAGTGCAGAATT
TTTCTTTAAATGTGGAGCACACCCCACCTCTGACAAGGAAACATCAGTAGCTTTGCACCTGATCGCAACA
AATAGTCGGAACATCACTTGCATTACGTGCACAGACGTCAGGAGCCCCGTCCTGGTTTTCCAGTGCAACT
CCCGCCACGTGATTTGCTTAGACTGTTTCCACTTATACTGTGTGACAAGACTCAATGATCGGCAGTTTGT
CCACGACCCTCAGCTTGGCTACTCCCTGCCTTGTGTGGCTGGCTGTCCCAACTCCTTGATTAAAGAGCTC
CATCACTTCAGGATTCTGGGAGAAGAGCAGTACAACCGGTACCAGCAGTATGGTGCAGAGGAGTGTGTCC
TGCAGATGGGGGGCGTGTTATGCCCCCGCCCTGGCTGTGGAGCGGGGCTGCTGCCGGAGCCTGACCAGAG
GAAAGTCACCTGCGAAGGGGGCAATGGCCTGGGCTGTGGGTTTGCCTTCTGCCGGGAATGTAAAGAAGCG
TACCATGAAGGGGAGTGCAGTGCCGTATTTGAAGCCTCAGGAACAACTACTCAGGCCTACAGAGTCGATG
AAAGAGCCGCCGAGCAGGCTCGTTGGGAAGCAGCCTCCAAAGAAACCATCAAGAAAACCACCAAGCCCTG
TCCCCGCTGCCATGTACCAGTGGAAAAAAATGGAGGCTGCATGCACATGAAGTGTCCGCAGCCCCAGTGC
AGGCTCGAGTGGTGCTGGAACTGTGGCTGCGAGTGGAACCGCGTCTGCATGGGGGACCACTGGTTCGACG
TGTAAGGATCCACCGATGCATCGCGTCTGGAACAATCAACCTCTGGATTACAAAATTTGTGAAAGATTGA
CTGGTATTCTTAACTATGTTGCTCCTTTTACGCTATGTGGATACGCTGCTTTAATGCCTTTGTATCATGC
TATTGCTTCCCGTATGGCTTTCATTTTCTCCTCCTTGTATAAATCCTGGTTGCTGTCTCTTTATGAGGAG
TTGTGGCCCGTTGTCAGGCAACGTGGCGTGGTGTGCACTGTGTTTGCTGACGCAACCCCCACTGGTTGGG
GCATTGCCACCACCTGTCAGCTCCTTTCCGGGACTTTCGCTTTCCCCCTCCCTATTGCCACGGCGGAACT
CATCGCCGCCTGCCTTGCCCGCTGCTGGACAGGGGCTCGGCTGTTGGGCACTGACAATTCCGTGGTGTTG
TCGGGGAAGCTGACGTCCTTTCCATGGCTGCTCGCCTGTGTTGCCACCTGGATTCTGCGCGGGACGTCCT
TCTGCTACGTCCCTTCGGCCCTCAATCCAGCGGACCTTCCTTCCCGCGGCCTGCTGCCGGCTCTGCGGCC
TCTTCCGCGTCTTCGCCTTCGCCCTCAGACGAGTCGGATCTCCCTTTGGGCCGCCTCCCCGCCTGGAATT
AATTCTGCAGTCGAGACCTAGAAAAACATGGAGCAATCACAAGTAGCAATACAGCAGCTACCAATGCTGA
TTGTGCCTGGCTAGAAGCACAAGAGGAGGAGGAGGTGGGTTTTCCAGTCACACCTCAGGTACCTTTAAGA
CCAATGACTTACAAGGCAGCTGTAGATCTTAGCCACTTTTTAAAAGAAAAGAGGGGACTGGAAGGGCTAA
TTCACTCCCAACGAAGACAAGATATCCTTGATCTGTGGATCTACCACACACAAGGCTACTTCCCTGATTA
GCAGAACTACACACCAGGGCCAGGGGTCAGATATCCACTGACCTTTGGATGGTGCTACAAGCTAGTACCA
GTTGAGCCAGATAAGGTAGAAGAGGCCAATAAAGGAGAGAACACCAGCTTGTTACACCCTGTGAGCCTGC
ATGGGATGGATGACCCGGAGAGAGAAGTGTTAGAGTGGAGGTTTGACAGCCGCCTAGCATTTCATCACGT
GGCCCGAGAGCTGCATCCGGAGTACTTCAAGAACTGCTGATATCGAGCTTGCTACAAGGGACTTTCCGCT
GGGGACTTTCCAGGGAGGCGTGGCCTGGGCGGGACTGGGGAGTGGCGAGCCCTCAGATCCTGCATATAAG
CAGCTGCTTTTTGCCTGTACTGGGTCTCTCTGGTTAGACCAGATCTGAGCCTGGGAGCTCTCTGGCTAAC
TAGGGAACCCACTGCTTAAGCCTCAATAAAGCTTGCCTTGAGTGCTTCAAGTAGTGTGTGCCCGTCTGTT
GTGTGACTCTGGTAACTAGAGATCCCTCAGACCCTTTTAGTCAGTGTGGAAAATCTCTAGCAGTAGTAGT
TCATGTCATCTTATTATTCAGTATTTATAACTTGCAAAGAAATGAATATCAGAGAGTGAGAGGCCTTGAC
ATTGCTAGCGTTTACCGTCGACCTCTAGCTAGAGCTTGGCGTAATCATGGTCATAGCTGTTTCCTGTGTG
AAATTGTTATCCGCTCACAATTCCACACAACATACGAGCCGGAAGCATAAAGTGTAAAGCCTGGGGTGCC
TAATGAGTGAGCTAACTCACATTAATTGCGTTGCGCTCACTGCCCGCTTTCCAGTCGGGAAACCTGTCGT
GCCAGCTGCATTAATGAATCGGCCAACGCGCGGGGAGAGGCGGTTTGCGTATTGGGCGCTCTTCCGCTTC
CTCGCTCACTGACTCGCTGCGCTCGGTCGTTCGGCTGCGGCGAGCGGTATCAGCTCACTCAAAGGCGGTA
ATACGGTTATCCACAGAATCAGGGGATAACGCAGGAAAGAACATGTGAGCAAAAGGCCAGCAAAAGGCCA
GGAACCGTAAAAAGGCCGCGTTGCTGGCGTTTTTCCATAGGCTCCGCCCCCCTGACGAGCATCACAAAAA
TCGACGCTCAAGTCAGAGGTGGCGAAACCCGACAGGACTATAAAGATACCAGGCGTTTCCCCCTGGAAGC
TCCCTCGTGCGCTCTCCTGTTCCGACCCTGCCGCTTACCGGATACCTGTCCGCCTTTCTCCCTTCGGGAA
GCGTGGCGCTTTCTCATAGCTCACGCTGTAGGTATCTCAGTTCGGTGTAGGTCGTTCGCTCCAAGCTGGG
CTGTGTGCACGAACCCCCCGTTCAGCCCGACCGCTGCGCCTTATCCGGTAACTATCGTCTTGAGTCCAAC
CCGGTAAGACACGACTTATCGCCACTGGCAGCAGCCACTGGTAACAGGATTAGCAGAGCGAGGTATGTAG
GCGGTGCTACAGAGTTCTTGAAGTGGTGGCCTAACTACGGCTACACTAGAAGAACAGTATTTGGTATCTG
CGCTCTGCTGAAGCCAGTTACCTTCGGAAAAAGAGTTGGTAGCTCTTGATCCGGCAAACAAACCACCGCT
GGTAGCGGTGGTTTTTTTGTTTGCAAGCAGCAGATTACGCGCAGAAAAAAAGGATCTCAAGAAGATCCTT
TGATCTTTTCTACGGGGTCTGACGCTCAGTGGAACGAAAACTCACGTTAAGGGATTTTGGTCATGAGATT
ATCAAAAAGGATCTTCACCTAGATCCTTTTAAATTAAAAATGAAGTTTTAAATCAATCTAAAGTATATAT
GAGTAAACTTGGTCTGACAGTTACCAATGCTTAATCAGTGAGGCACCTATCTCAGCGATCTGTCTATTTC
GTTCATCCATAGTTGCCTGACTCCCCGTCGTGTAGATAACTACGATACGGGAGGGCTTACCATCTGGCCC
CAGTGCTGCAATGATACCGCGAGACCCACGCTCACCGGCTCCAGATTTATCAGCAATAAACCAGCCAGCC
GGAAGGGCCGAGCGCAGAAGTGGTCCTGCAACTTTATCCGCCTCCATCCAGTCTATTAATTGTTGCCGGG
AAGCTAGAGTAAGTAGTTCGCCAGTTAATAGTTTGCGCAACGTTGTTGCCATTGCTACAGGCATCGTGGT
GTCACGCTCGTCGTTTGGTATGGCTTCATTCAGCTCCGGTTCCCAACGATCAAGGCGAGTTACATGATCC
CCCATGTTGTGCAAAAAAGCGGTTAGCTCCTTCGGTCCTCCGATCGTTGTCAGAAGTAAGTTGGCCGCAG
TGTTATCACTCATGGTTATGGCAGCACTGCATAATTCTCTTACTGTCATGCCATCCGTAAGATGCTTTTC
TGTGACTGGTGAGTACTCAACCAAGTCATTCTGAGAATAGTGTATGCGGCGACCGAGTTGCTCTTGCCCG
GCGTCAATACGGGATAATACCGCGCCACATAGCAGAACTTTAAAAGTGCTCATCATTGGAAAACGTTCTT
CGGGGCGAAAACTCTCAAGGATCTTACCGCTGTTGAGATCCAGTTCGATGTAACCCACTCGTGCACCCAA
CTGATCTTCAGCATCTTTTACTTTCACCAGCGTTTCTGGGTGAGCAAAAACAGGAAGGCAAAATGCCGCA
AAAAAGGGAATAAGGGCGACACGGAAATGTTGAATACTCATACTCTTCCTTTTTCAATATTATTGAAGCA
TTTATCAGGGTTATTGTCTCATGAGCGGATACATATTTGAATGTATTTAGAAAAATAAACAAATAGGGGT
TCCGCGCACATTTCCCCGAAAAGTGCCACCTGACGTCGACGGATCGGGAGATCAACTTGTTTATTGCAGC
TTATAATGGTTACAAATAAAGCAATAGCATCACAAATTTCACAAATAAAGCATTTTTTTCACTGCATTCT
AGTTGTGGTTTGTCCAAACTCATCAATGTATCTTATCATGTCTGGATCAACTGGATAACTCAAGCTAACC
AAAATCATCCCAAACTTCCCACCCCATACCCTATTACCACTGCCAATTACCTGTGGTTTCATTTACTCTA
AACCTGTGATTCCTCTGAATTATTTTCATTTTAAAGAAATTGTATTTGTTAAATATGTACTACAAACTTA
GTAGTTGGAAGGGCTAATTCACTCCCAAAGAAGACAAGATATCCTTGATCTGTGGATCTACCACACACAA
GGCTACTTCCCTGATTAGCAGAACTACACACCAGGGCCAGGGGTCAGATATCCACTGACCTTTGGATGGT
GCTACAAGCTAGTACCAGTTGAGCCAGATAAGGTAGAAGAGGCCAATAAAGGAGAGAACACCAGCTTGTT
ACACCCTGTGAGCCTGCATGGGATGGATGACCCGGAGAGAGAAGTGTTAGAGTGGAGGTTTGACAGCCGC
CTAGCATTTCATCACGTGGCCCGAGAGCTGCATCCGGAGTACTTCAAGAACTGCTGATATCGAGCTTGCT
ACAAGGGACTTTCCGCTGGGGACTTTCCAGGGAGGCGTGGCCTGGGCGGGACTGGGGAGTGGCGAGCCCT
CAGATCCTGCATATAAGCAGCTGCTTTTTGCCTGTACTGGGTCTCTCTGGTTAGACCAGATCTGAGCCTG
GGAGCTCTCTGGCTAACTAGGGAACCCACTGCTTAAGCCTCAATAAAGCTTGCCTTGAGTGCTTCAAGTA
GTGTGTGCCCGTCTGTTGTGTGACTCTGGTAACTAGAGATCCCTCAGACCCTTTTAGTCAGTGTGGAAAA
TCTCTAGCAGTGGCGCCCGAACAGGGACTTGAAAGCGAAAGGGAAACCAGAGGAGCTCTCTCGACGCAGG
ACTCGGCTTGCTGAAGCGCGCACGGCAAGAGGCGAGGGGCGGCGACTGGTGAGTACGCCAAAAATTTTGA
CTAGCGGAGGCTAGAAGGAGAGAGATGGGTGCGAGAGCGTCAGTATTAAGCGGGGGAGAATTAGATCGCG
ATGGGAAAAAATTCGGTTAAGGCCAGGGGGAAAGAAAAAATATAAATTAAAACATATAGTATGGGCAAGC
AGGGAGCTAGAACGATTCGCAGTTAATCCTGGCCTGTTAGAAACATCAGAAGGCTGTAGACAAATACTGG
GACAGCTACAACCATCCCTTCAGACAGGATCAGAAGAACTTAGATCATTATATAATACAGTAGCAACCCT
CTATTGTGTGCATCAAAGGATAGAGATAAAAGACACCAAGGAAGCTTTAGACAAGATAGAGGAAGAGCAA
AACAAAAGTAAGACCACCGCACAGCAAGCGGCCGGCCGCTGATCTTCAGACCTGGAGGAGGAGATATGAG
GGACAATTGGAGAAGTGAATTATATAAATATAAAGTAGTAAAAATTGAACCATTAGGAGTAGCACCCACC
AAGGCAAAGAGAAGAGTGGTGCAGAGAGAAAAAAGAGCAGTGGGAATAGGAGCTTTGTTCCTTGGGTTCT
TGGGAGCAGCAGGAAGCACTATGGGCGCAGCGTCAATGACGCTGACGGTACAGGCCAGACAATTATTGTC
TGGTATAGTGCAGCAGCAGAACAATTTGCTGAGGGCTATTGAGGCGCAACAGCATCTGTTGCAACTCACA
GTCTGGGGCATCAAGCAGCTCCAGGCAAGAATCCTGGCTGTGGAAAGATACCTAAAGGATCAACAGCTCC
TGGGGATTTGGGGTTGCTCTGGAAAACTCATTTGCACCACTGCTGTGCCTTGGAATGCTAGTTGGAGTAA
TAAATCTCTGGAACAGATTTGGAATCACACGACCTGGATGGAGTGGGACAGAGAAATTAACAATTACACA
AGCTTAATACACTCCTTAATTGAAGAATCGCAAAACCAGCAAGAAAAGAATGAACAAGAATTATTGGAAT
TAGATAAATGGGCAAGTTTGTGGAATTGGTTTAACATAACAAATTGGCTGTGGTATATAAAATTATTCAT
AATGATAGTAGGAGGCTTGGTAGGTTTAAGAATAGTTTTTGCTGTACTTTCTATAGTGAATAGAGTTAGG
CAGGGATATTCACCATTATCGTTTCAGACCCACCTCCCAACCCCGAGGGGACCCGACAGGCCCGAAGGAA
TAGAAGAAGAAGGTGGAGAGAGAGACAGAGACAGATCCATTCGATTAGTGAACGGATCTCGACGGTATCG
CCTTTAAAAGAAAAGGGGGGATTGGGGGGTACAGTGCAGGGGAAAGAATAGTAGACATAATAGCAACAGA
CATACAAACTAAAGAATTACAAAAACAAATTACAAAAATTCAAAATTTTCGGGTTTATTACAGGGAC
